Addgene plasmid #178726: pAAV-VTKS6-ChR2-YFP
Purpose: AAV vector for Cre- and Flp-dependent transgene expression (CRE-OFF / FLP-ON) of ChR2-YFP in neurons under the control of the hSyn1 promoter (Kugler et al 2003)
Depositing lab: Jordane Dimidschstein. Depositing organization: Broad Institute. Publication: A versatile viral toolkit for functional discovery in the nervous system. Pouchelon G, Vergara J, McMahon J, Gorissen BL, Lin JD, Vormstein-Schneider D, Niehaus JL, Burbridge TJ, Wester JC, Sherer M, Fernandez-Otero M, Allaway KC, Pelkey K, Chittajallu R, McBain CJ, Fan M, Nasse JS, Wildenberg GA, Fishell G, Dimidschstein J. Cell Rep Methods. 2022 May 26;2(6):100225. doi: 10.1016/j.crmeth.2022.100225. eCollection 2022 Jun 20. PubMed 35784651.
Backbone
  Vector backbone: pAAV-VTKS6
  Vector type: AAV
Growth in bacteria
  Bacterial resistance: Ampicillin, 100 μg/mL
  Growth temperature: 37°C
  Growth strain: NEB Stable
  Copy number: High Copy
Gene/Insert
  Gene/Insert name: ChR2-YFP
  Species: Synthetic
  Cloning method: Gibson Cloning
Terms and licenses: Academic/Nonprofit Terms; Industry Terms: Not Available to Industry
How to cite: pAAV-VTKS6-ChR2-YFP was a gift from Jordane Dimidschstein (Addgene plasmid # 178726 ; http://n2t.net/addgene:178726 ; RRID:Addgene_178726)
