[The description below was written by a language model from this plasmid's Addgene catalogue record and pLannotate feature annotations shown in this document.]
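Description:
pAAV-VTKS6-ChR2-YFP is a 6.2 kb adeno-associated virus transfer plasmid built on the pAAV-VTKS6 backbone for intersectional, recombinase-gated optogenetics in neurons. It is maintained in bacteria as a high-copy plasmid through a ColE1/pUC-type origin and selected with ampicillin via the β-lactamase gene; an f1 origin is also present. The expression cassette lies between AAV2 inverted terminal repeats, which direct replication and packaging of the intervening DNA into AAV particles. The right-hand ITR is annotated in full, whereas only short fragments of the left one were detected in the sequencing result.

The payload is ChR2(H134R), a blue-light-activated cation channel from Chlamydomonas reinhardtii carrying the H134R mutation, fused to EYFP. The cassette is driven by the human synapsin I promoter, which restricts expression to neurons, and is followed by a WPRE to boost transcript stability and expression and a bovine growth hormone polyadenylation signal. The fusion coding sequence sits in the antisense orientation relative to the promoter, flanked by a pair of minimal FRT sites in opposite orientation, so nothing functional is made until Flp inverts the segment into the sense orientation (FLP-ON). Outside the FRT sites, two loxP sites in the same orientation bracket the whole unit, so Cre excises the coding sequence and abolishes expression (CRE-OFF). Short β-globin intron fragments lie next to the recombinase sites, although the record does not explain their role.

The vector is therefore suited to light-driven activation and fluorescent labelling of neuronal populations that express Flp but lack Cre, as part of a broader viral toolkit for functional studies of the nervous system.
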