Features (pLannotate 1.2.2; 22 found; start..end, strand, type, name):
     12..39      +  repeat_region  AAV2 ITR (fragment): inverted terminal repeat of adeno-associated virus serotype 2 inverted
     68..95      +  repeat_region  AAV2 ITR (fragment): inverted terminal repeat of adeno-associated virus serotype 2 inverted
    158..605     +  promoter       hSyn promoter: human synapsin I promoter; confers neuron-specific expression (Kügler et al., 2003)
    629..662     +  protein_bind   loxP: Cre-mediated recombination occurs in the 8-bp core sequence (GCATACAT). Cre recombinase
    663..696     +  protein_bind   FRT (minimal): supports FLP-mediated excision but not integration (Turan and Bode, 2011) FLP recombinase from the Saccharomyces cerevisiae 2μ plasmid
    697..746     -  intron         β-globin intron (fragment): internally truncated intron from human β-globin
    798..1517    -  CDS            EYFP: enhanced YFP mammalian codon-optimized
   1533..2459    -  CDS            ChR2(H134R): H134R mutant of an N-terminal fragment of channelrhodopsin-2 from the alga Chlamydomonas reinhardtii (Nagel et al., 2005) blue light-activated cation channel
   2470..2495    +  misc_feature   MCS (fragment): pUC18/19 multiple cloning site
   2506..2539    -  protein_bind   FRT (minimal): supports FLP-mediated excision but not integration (Turan and Bode, 2011) FLP recombinase from the Saccharomyces cerevisiae 2μ plasmid
   2540..2590    -  intron         β-globin intron (fragment): internally truncated intron from human β-globin
   2624..2657    +  protein_bind   loxP: Cre-mediated recombination occurs in the 8-bp core sequence (GCATACAT). Cre recombinase
   2666..3254    +  misc_feature   WPRE: woodchuck hepatitis virus posttranscriptional regulatory element
   3262..3486    +  polyA_signal   bGH poly(A) signal: bovine growth hormone polyadenylation signal
   3488..3628    +  repeat_region  AAV2 ITR: inverted terminal repeat of adeno-associated virus serotype 2 inverted
   3633..3684    -  misc_feature   bom (fragment): basis of mobility region from pBR322
   3703..4158    +  rep_origin     f1 ori (sequence partly withheld): f1 bacteriophage origin of replication; arrow indicates direction of (+) strand synthesis
   4159..4208    -  misc_feature   bom (fragment): basis of mobility region from pBR322
   4310..4345    -  CDS            rop (fragment): Rop protein, which maintains plasmids at low copy number; rop
   4440..4544    +  promoter       AmpR promoter: bla
   4545..5405    +  CDS            AmpR: β-lactamase; bla; confers resistance to ampicillin, carbenicillin, and related antibiotics
   5576..6164    +  rep_origin     ori: high-copy-number ColE1/pMB1/pBR322/pUC origin of replication
>Addgene plasmid #178726 | pAAV-VTKS6-ChR2-YFP | addgene full sequence | sequence record 355057 | Addgene NGS Result
CCTGCAGGCAGCTGCGCGCTCGCTCGCTCACTGAGGCCGCCCGGGCGTCGGGCGACCTTTGGTCGCCCGG
CCTCAGTGAGCGAGCGAGCGCGCAGAGAGGGAGTGGCCAACTCCATCACTAGGGGTTCCTGCTAGACTGC
AGAGGGCCCTGCGTATGAGTGCAAGTGGGTTTTAGGACCAGGATGAGGCGGGGTGGGGGTGCCTACCTGA
CGACCGACCCCGACCCACTGGACAAGCACCCAACCCCCATTCCCCAAATTGCGCATCCCCTATCAGAGAG
GGGGAGGGGAAACAGGATGCGGCGAGGCGCGTGCGCACTGCCAGCTTCAGCACCGCGGACAGTGCCTTCG
CCCCCGCCTGGCGGCGCGCGCCACCGCCGCCTCAGCACTGAAGGCGCGCTGACGTCACTCGCCGGTCCCC
CGCAAACTCCCCTTCCCGGCCACCTTGGTCGCGTCCGCGCCGCCGCCGGCCCAGCCGGACCGCACCACGC
GAGGCGCGAGATAGGGGGGCACGGGCGCGACCATCTGCGCTGCGGCGCCGGCGACTCAGCGCTGCCTCAG
TCTGCGGTGGGCAGCGGAGGAGTCGTGTCGTGCCTGAGAGCGCAGTCAGATATCGTTTAAACTCCGGAAT
AACTTCGTATAGCATACATTATACGAAGTTATGAAGTTCCTATTCTCTAGAAAGTATAGGAACTTCGCAG
AATGGTAGCTGGATTGTAGCTGCTATTAGCAATATGAAACCTCTTAGAAGTTCCTATTCTTCAAAAGGTA
TAGGAACTTCAACGCGCCCTAGAATTCTTACTTGTACAGCTCGTCCATGCCGAGAGTGATCCCGGCGGCG
GTCACGAACTCCAGCAGGACCATGTGATCGCGCTTCTCGTTGGGGTCTTTGCTCAGGGCGGACTGGTAGC
TCAGGTAGTGGTTGTCGGGCAGCAGCACGGGGCCGTCGCCGATGGGGGTGTTCTGCTGGTAGTGGTCGGC
GAGCTGCACGCTGCCGTCCTCGATGTTGTGGCGGATCTTGAAGTTCACCTTGATGCCGTTCTTCTGCTTG
TCGGCCATGATATAGACGTTGTGGCTGTTGTAGTTGTACTCCAGCTTGTGCCCCAGGATGTTGCCGTCCT
CCTTGAAGTCGATGCCCTTCAGCTCGATGCGGTTCACCAGGGTGTCGCCCTCGAACTTCACCTCGGCGCG
GGTCTTGTAGTTGCCGTCGTCCTTGAAGAAGATGGTGCGCTCCTGGACGTAGCCTTCGGGCATGGCGGAC
TTGAAGAAGTCGTGCTGCTTCATGTGGTCGGGGTAGCGGGCGAAGCACTGCAGGCCGTAGCCGAAGGTGG
TCACGAGGGTGGGCCAGGGCACGGGCAGCTTGCCGGTGGTGCAGATGAACTTCAGGGTCAGCTTGCCGTA
GGTGGCATCGCCCTCGCCCTCGCCGGACACGCTGAACTTGTGGCCGTTTACGTCGCCGTCCAGCTCGACC
AGGATGGGCACCACCCCGGTGAACAGCTCCTCGCCCTTGCTCACCATGGTGGCGGCCGCTGGCACGGCTC
CGGCCTCGGCTTCGTCTTCGACGAGAGTCTCGACCTCGATCTCCGTTCCGCCGATGTTCAGTTTGGTGGT
TTTGCGGATATCTCCGTGAATCAATATGTGCTCGTGGATCAGGACGCGCAGGTAGTGTCCCAACAACCCC
CAACAATTTTTACTCATCAGATCAATAATCGTGTGACCTACGGTGGAGCCATAGACGCTCAGGACGCCAA
AACCTTCGGGCCCCAAAATGAAGAGAATTGGGAACATACCCCAGCTCACGAAAAACAGCCATGCCATGCC
GGTCACGACCTGGCGGCACCGACCCTTTGGCACAGTATGATAACCCTCGATATATGCTTTGGCGGCGTGA
AAAAATGTGTTCGCGCCATAGCACAATCCAAGACAAAAGAAGATGACTTTAACATAGCCGGTTGCCATGG
CGCTGGTAGCCCCCCACACGATAGTCCCGATGTCTGAGACAAGGAGTCCCATGGTTCTCCTGCTGTAGTC
GTTGCTCAGGCCGGTGAGGTTGCTCAGGCGGATAAGGATGACAGGACAAGTGAGCAGCCACTCTGCATAG
CGCAGCCACTGCACCCGGTGTCCTGTGGCAAGGTAGAGCATAGAGGGATTCTTAAACTCAAAAAAGAACT
CGAGAATCACCTTAACCATTTCAATGGCGCACACATAGATCTCCTCCCAGCCGCATGTAGATTTCCAGGT
TTGGTAGGCATAGAACATCAGCAGCAAAATGCTGAATCCTGCTGCAAGCCACTGCAGGACATTTGACGCG
GTCTGAGCGCCGTTCGTGCCGCGAGATTCAATCCATCCGGCACAGTAACATTGATCCTCAGGGACCAGGA
CGGACCCGTTCACCACCACAGGATTAGTAACGAACAAAAGTTCGCGTCCGACGGCAGACAAAGCGCCGCC
ATAGTCCATGGTGGCTCCGGAGTCGACCTGCAGGCATGCAAGCTTGGTGGCTAGCGAAGTTCCTATACTT
TCTAGAGAATAGGAACTTCTTGCCTTAACCCAGAAATTATCACTGTTATTCTTTAGAATGGTGCAAAGAG
AAGTTCCTATACCTTTTGAAGAATAGGAACTTCATAACTTCGTATAGCATACATTATACGAAGTTATGGC
GCGCCAATCAACCTCTGGATTACAAAATTTGTGAAAGATTGACTGGTATTCTTAACTATGTTGCTCCTTT
TACGCTATGTGGATACGCTGCTTTAATGCCTTTGTATCATGCTATTGCTTCCCGTATGGCTTTCATTTTC
TCCTCCTTGTATAAATCCTGGTTGCTGTCTCTTTATGAGGAGTTGTGGCCCGTTGTCAGGCAACGTGGCG
TGGTGTGCACTGTGTTTGCTGACGCAACCCCCACTGGTTGGGGCATTGCCACCACCTGTCAGCTCCTTTC
CGGGACTTTCGCTTTCCCCCTCCCTATTGCCACGGCGGAACTCATCGCCGCCTGCCTTGCCCGCTGCTGG
ACAGGGGCTCGGCTGTTGGGCACTGACAATTCCGTGGTGTTGTCGGGGAAGCTGACGTCCTTTCCATGGC
TGCTCGCCTGTGTTGCCACCTGGATTCTGCGCGGGACGTCCTTCTGCTACGTCCCTTCGGCCCTCAATCC
AGCGGACCTTCCTTCCCGCGGCCTGCTGCCGGCTCTGCGGCCTCTTCCGCGTCTTCGCCTTCGCCCTCAG
ACGAGTCGGATCTCCCTTTGGGCCGCCTCCCCGCCTGGATCCTGTGCCTTCTAGTTGCCAGCCATCTGTT
GTTTGCCCCTCCCCCGTGCCTTCCTTGACCCTGGAAGGTGCCACTCCCACTGTCCTTTCCTAATAAAATG
AGGAAATTGCATCGCATTGTCTGAGTAGGTGTCATTCTATTCTGGGGGGTGGGGTGGGGCAGGACAGCAA
GGGGGAGGATTGGGAAGACAATAGCAGGCATGCTGGGGATGCGGTGGGCTCTATGGCAGGAACCCCTAGT
GATGGAGTTGGCCACTCCCTCTCTGCGCGCTCGCTCGCTCACTGAGGCCGGGCGACCAAAGGTCGCCCGA
CGCCCGGGCTTTGCCCGGGCGGCCTCAGTGAGCGAGCGAGCGCGCAGCTGCCTGCAGGGGCGCCTGATGC
GGTATTTTCTCCTTACGCATCTGTGCGGTATTTCACACCGCATA
[95 nt withheld, positions 3685-3779]
T
[46 nt withheld, positions 3781-3826]
C
[141 nt withheld, positions 3828-3968]
CCTTTGACGTTGGAGTCCACGTTCTTT
[37 nt withheld, positions 3996-4032]
ACTCTATCTCGGGCTATTCTTTTGATTTATAAGGGATTTTGCCGATTTCGGTCTATTGGTTAAAAAATGA
GCTGATTTAACAAAAATTTAACGCGAATTTTAACAAAATATTAACGTTTACAATTTTATGGTGCACTCTC
AGTACAATCTGCTCTGATGCCGCATAGTTAAGCCAGCCCCGACACCCGCCAACACCCGCTGACGCGCCCT
GACGGGCTTGTCTGCTCCCGGCATCCGCTTACAGACAAGCTGTGACCGTCTCCGGGAGCTGCATGTGTCA
GAGGTTTTCACCGTCATCACCGAAACGCGCGAGACGAAAGGGCCTCGTGATACGCCTATTTTTATAGGTT
AATGTCATGATAATAATGGTTTCTTAGACGTCAGGTGGCACTTTTCGGGGAAATGTGCGCGGAACCCCTA
TTTGTTTATTTTTCTAAATACATTCAAATATGTATCCGCTCATGAGACAATAACCCTGATAAATGCTTCA
ATAATATTGAAAAAGGAAGAGTATGAGTATTCAACATTTCCGTGTCGCCCTTATTCCCTTTTTTGCGGCA
TTTTGCCTTCCTGTTTTTGCTCACCCAGAAACGCTGGTGAAAGTAAAAGATGCTGAAGATCAGTTGGGTG
CACGAGTGGGTTACATCGAACTGGATCTCAACAGCGGTAAGATCCTTGAGAGTTTTCGCCCCGAAGAACG
TTTTCCAATGATGAGCACTTTTAAAGTTCTGCTATGTGGCGCGGTATTATCCCGTATTGACGCCGGGCAA
GAGCAACTCGGTCGCCGCATACACTATTCTCAGAATGACTTGGTTGAGTACTCACCAGTCACAGAAAAGC
ATCTTACGGATGGCATGACAGTAAGAGAATTATGCAGTGCTGCCATAACCATGAGTGATAACACTGCGGC
CAACTTACTTCTGACAACGATCGGAGGACCGAAGGAGCTAACCGCTTTTTTGCACAACATGGGGGATCAT
GTAACTCGCCTTGATCGTTGGGAACCGGAGCTGAATGAAGCCATACCAAACGACGAGCGTGACACCACGA
TGCCTGTAGCAATGGCAACAACGTTGCGCAAACTATTAACTGGCGAACTACTTACTCTAGCTTCCCGGCA
ACAATTAATAGACTGGATGGAGGCGGATAAAGTTGCAGGACCACTTCTGCGCTCGGCCCTTCCGGCTGGC
TGGTTTATTGCTGATAAATCTGGAGCCGGTGAGCGTGGGTCTCGCGGTATCATTGCAGCACTGGGGCCAG
ATGGTAAGCCCTCCCGTATCGTAGTTATCTACACGACGGGGAGTCAGGCAACTATGGATGAACGAAATAG
ACAGATCGCTGAGATAGGTGCCTCACTGATTAAGCATTGGTAACTGTCAGACCAAGTTTACTCATATATA
CTTTAGATTGATTTAAAACTTCATTTTTAATTTAAAAGGATCTAGGTGAAGATCCTTTTTGATAATCTCA
TGACCAAAATCCCTTAACGTGAGTTTTCGTTCCACTGAGCGTCAGACCCCGTAGAAAAGATCAAAGGATC
TTCTTGAGATCCTTTTTTTCTGCGCGTAATCTGCTGCTTGCAAACAAAAAAACCACCGCTACCAGCGGTG
GTTTGTTTGCCGGATCAAGAGCTACCAACTCTTTTTCCGAAGGTAACTGGCTTCAGCAGAGCGCAGATAC
CAAATACTGTTCTTCTAGTGTAGCCGTAGTTAGGCCACCACTTCAAGAACTCTGTAGCACCGCCTACATA
CCTCGCTCTGCTAATCCTGTTACCAGTGGCTGCTGCCAGTGGCGATAAGTCGTGTCTTACCGGGTTGGAC
TCAAGACGATAGTTACCGGATAAGGCGCAGCGGTCGGGCTGAACGGGGGGTTCGTGCACACAGCCCAGCT
TGGAGCGAACGACCTACACCGAACTGAGATACCTACAGCGTGAGCTATGAGAAAGCGCCACGCTTCCCGA
AGGGAGAAAGGCGGACAGGTATCCGGTAAGCGGCAGGGTCGGAACAGGAGAGCGCACGAGGGAGCTTCCA
GGGGGAAACGCCTGGTATCTTTATAGTCCTGTCGGGTTTCGCCACCTCTGACTTGAGCGTCGATTTTTGT
GATGCTCGTCAGGGGGGCGGAGCCTATGGAAAAACGCCAGCAACGCGGCCTTTTTACGGTTCCTGGCCTT
TTGCTGGCCTTTTGCTCACATGT
